>Addgene plasmid #24415 | pEnt L1L3 EF1a-tTA-3 | depositor full sequence | sequence record 11412 | Author sequence
CTTTCCTGCGTTATCCCCTGATTCTGTGGATAACCGTATTACCGCTAGCATGGATCTCGGGGACGTCTAA
CTACTAAGCGAGAGTAGGGAACTGCCAGGCATCAAATAAAACGAAAGGCTCAGTCGGAAGACTGGGCCTT
TCGTTTTATCTGTTGTTTGTCGGTGAACGCTCTCCTGAGTAGGACAAATCCGCCGGGAGCGGATTTGAAC
GTTGTGAAGCAACGGCCCGGAGGGTGGCGGGCAGGACGCCCGCCATAAACTGCCAGGCATCAAACTAAGC
AGAAGGCCATCCTGACGGATGGCCTTTTTGCGTTTCTACAAACTCTTCCTGTTAGTTAGTTACTTAAGCT
CGGGCCCCAAATAATGATTTTATTTTGACTGATAGTGACCTGTTCGTTGCAACAAATTGATAAGCAATGC
TTTTTTATAATGCCAACTTTGTACAAAAAAGCAGGCTGGCGCCGGAACCAATTCAGTCGACGTTTAAACA
TAACTTCGTATAGCATACATTATACGAAGTTATCTCGAGCCTCAGGAAACAGGGTACCCGGGGATCCACA
TATGTTAATTAAGATCTGCGATCGCTCCGGTGCCCGTCAGTGGGCAGAGCGCACATCGCCCACAGTCCCC
GAGAAGTTGGGGGGAGGGGTCGGCAATTGAACCGGTGCCTAGAGAAGGTGGCGCGGGGTAAACTGGGAAA
GTGATGTCGTGTACTGGCTCCGCCTTTTTCCCGAGGGTGGGGGAGAACCGTATATAAGTGCAGTAGTCGC
CGTGAACGTTCTTTTTCGCAACGGGTTTGCCGCCAGAACACAGCTGAAGCTTCGAGGGGCTCGCATCTCT
CCTTCACGCGCCCGCCGCCCTACCTGAGGCCGCCATCCACGCCGGTTGAGTCGCGTTCTGCCGCCTCCCG
CCTGTGGTGCCTCCTGAACTGCGTCCGCCGTCTAGGTAAGTTTAAAGCTCAGGTCGAGACCGGGCCTTTG
TCCGGCGCTCCCTTGGAGCCTACCTAGACTCAGCCGGCTCTCCACGCTTTGCCTGACCCTGCTTGCTCAA
CTCTACGTCTTTGTTTCGTTTTCTGTTCTGCGCCGTTACAGATCCAAGCTGTGACCGGCGCCTACAAGGC
CTGCAGGTCGACGGATCCGGGGAATTCATATGTCTAGATTAGATAAAAGTAAAGTGATTAACAGCGCATT
AGAGCTGCTTAATGAGGTCGGAATCGAAGGTTTAACAACCCGTAAACTCGCCCAGAAGCTAGGTGTAGAG
CAGCCTACATTGTATTGGCATGTAAAAAATAAGCGGGCTTTGCTCGACGCCTTAGCCATTGAGATGTTAG
ATAGGCACCATACTCACTTTTGCCCTTTAGAAGGGGAAAGCTGGCAAGATTTTTTACGTAATAACGCTAA
AAGTTTTAGATGTGCTTTACTAAGTCATCGCGATGGAGCAAAAGTACATTTAGGTACACGGCCTACAGAA
AAACAGTATGAAACTCTCGAAAATCAATTAGCCTTTTTATGCCAACAAGGTTTTTCACTAGAGAATGCAT
TATATGCACTCAGCGCTGTGGGGCATTTTACTTTAGGTTGCGTATTGGAAGATCAAGAGCATCAAGTCGC
TAAAGAAGAAAGGGAAACACCTACTACTGATAGTATGCCGCCATTATTACGACAAGCTATCGAATTATTT
GATCACCAAGGTGCAGAGCCAGCCTTCTTATTCGGCCTTGAATTGATCATATGCGGATTAGAAAAACAAC
TTAAATGTGAAAGTGGGTCCGCGTACAGCCGCGCGCGTACGAAAAACAATTACGGGTCTACCATCGAGGG
CCTGCTCGATCTCCCGGACGACGACGCCCCCGAAGAGGCGGGGCTGGCGGCTCCGCGCCTGTCCTTTCTC
CCCGCGGGACACACGCGCAGACTGTCGACGGCCCCCCCGACCGATGTCAGCCTGGGGGACGAGCTCCACT
TAGACGGCGAGGACGTGGCGATGGCGCATGCCGACGCGCTAGACGATTTCGATCTGGACATGTTGGGGGA
CGGGGATTCCCCGGGTCCGGGATTTACCCCCCACGACTCCGCCCCCTACGGCGCTCTGGATATGGCCGAC
TTCGAGTTTGAGCAGATGTTTACCGATGCCCTTGGAATTGACGAGTACGGTGGGTAGGGGGCGCGAGGAT
CCTCTAGAGCTGAGAACTTCAGGGTGAGTTTGGGGACCCTTGATTGTTCTTTCTTTTTCGCTATTGTAAA
ATTCATGTTATATGGAGGGGGCAAAGTTTTCAGGGTGTTGTTTAGAATGGGAAGATGTCCCTTGTATCAC
CATGGACCCTCATGATAATTTTGTTTCTTTCACTTTCTACTCTGTTGACAACCATTGTCTCCTCTTATTT
TCTTTTCATTTTCTGTAACTTTTTCGTTAAACTTTAGCTTGCATTTGTAACGAATTTTTAAATTCACTTT
TGTTTATTTGTCAGATTGTAAGTACTTTCTCTAATCACTTTTTTTTCAAGGCAATCAGGGTATATTATAT
TGTACTTCAGCACAGTTTTAGAGAACAATTGTTATAATTAAATGATAAGGTAGAATATTTCTGCATATAA
ATTCTGGCTGGCGTGGAAATATTCTTATTGGTAGAAACAACTACACCCTGGTCATCATCCTGCCTTTCTC
TTTATGGTTACAATGATATACACTGTTTGAGATGAGGATAAAATACTCTGAGTCCAAACCGGGCCCCTCT
GCTAACCATGTTCATGCCTTCTTCTTTTTCCTACAGCTCCTGGGCAACGTGCTGGTTGTTGTGCTGTCTC
ATCATTTTGGCAAAGAATTCACTCCTCAGGTGCAGGCTGCCTATCAGAAGGTGGTGGCTGGTGTGGCCAA
TGCCCTGGCTCACAAATACCACTGAGATCTTTTTCCCTCTGCCAAAAATTATGGGGACATCATGAAGCCC
CTTGAGCATCTGACTTCTGGGTAATAAAGGAAATTTATTTTCATTGCAATAGTGTGTTGGAATTTTTTGT
GTCTCTCACTCGGAAGGACATATGGGAGGGCAAATCATTTAAAACATCAGAATGAGTATTTGGTTTAGAG
TTTGGCAACATATGCCATATGCTGGCTGCCATGAACAAAGGTTGGCTATAAAGAGGTCATCAGTATATGA
AACAGCCCCCTGCTGTCCATTCCTTATTCCATAGAAAAGCCTTGACTTGAGGTTAGATTTTTTTTATATT
TTGTTTTGTGTTATTTTTTTCTTTAACATCCCTAAAATTTTCCTTACATGTTTTACTAGCCAGATTTTTC
CTCCTCTCCTGACTACTCCCAGTCATAGCTGTCCCTCTTCTCTTATGGAGATCCCTCGACTGCATTAATG
AATCGGCCAACGCGCGGGGAGAGGCGGTTTGCGTATTGGGCGCTCTTCCGCTTCCTCGCTCACTGACTCG
CTGCGCTCGGTCGTTCGGCTGCGGCGAGCGGTATCAGCTCACTCAAAGGCGGTAATACGGTTATCCACAG
AATCAGGGGATAACGCAGGAAAGAACATGTGAGCAAAAGGCCAGCAAAAGGCCAGGAACCGTAAAAAGGC
CGCGTTGCTGGCGTTTTTCCATAGGCTCCGCCCCCCTGACGAGCATCACAAAAATCGACGCTCAAGTCAG
AGGTGGCGAAACCCGACAGGACTATAAAGATACCAGGCGTTTCCCCCTGGAAGCTCCCTCGTGCGCTCTC
CTGTTCCGACCCTGCCGCTTACCGGATACCTGTCCGCCTTTCTCCCTTCGGGAAGCGTGGCGCTTTCTCA
ATTAGCTCACGCTGTAGGTATCTCAGTTCGGTGTAGGTCGTTCGCTCCAAGCTGGGCTGTGCGCGGCCGC
AGATCTCAACTTTATTATACAAAGTTGGCATTATAAAAAAGCATTGCTTATCAATTTGTTGCAACGAACA
GGTCACTATCAGTCAAAATAAAATCATTATTTGATATCCTGCAGCTCTGGCCCGTGTCTCAAAATCTCTG
ATGTTACATTGCACAAGATAAAAATATATCATCATGAACAATAAAACTGTCTGCTTACATAAACAGTAAT
ACAAGGGGTGTTATGAGCCATATTCAACGGGAAACGTCGAGGCCGCGATTAAATTCCAACATGGATGCTG
ATTTATATGGGTATAAATGGGCTCGCGATAATGTCGGGCAATCAGGTGCGACAATCTATCGCTTGTATGG
GAAGCCCGATGCGCCAGAGTTGTTTCTGAAACATGGCAAAGGTAGCGTTGCCAATGATGTTACAGATGAG
ATGGTCAGACTAAACTGGCTGACGGAATTTATGCCTCTTCCGACCATCAAGCATTTTATCCGTACTCCTG
ATGATGCATGGTTACTCACCACTGCGATCCCCGGAAAAACAGCATTCCAGGTATTAGAAGAATATCCTGA
TTCAGGTGAAAATATTGTTGATGCGCTGGCAGTGTTCCTGCGCCGGTTGCATTCGATTCCTGTTTGTAAT
TGTCCTTTTAACAGCGATCGCGTATTTCGTCTCGCTCAGGCGCAATCACGAATGAATAACGGTTTGGTTG
ATGCGAGTGATTTTGATGACGAGCGTAATGGCTGGCCTGTTGAACAAGTCTGGAAAGAAATGCATAAACT
TTTGCCATTCTCACCGGATTCAGTCGTCACTCATGGTGATTTCTCACTTGATAACCTTATTTTTGACGAG
GGGAAATTAATAGGTTGTATTGATGTTGGACGAGTCGGAATCGCAGACCGATACCAGGATCTTGCCATCC
TATGGAACTGCCTCGGTGAGTTTTCTCCTTCATTACAGAAACGGCTTTTTCAAAAATATGGTATTGATAA
TCCTGATATGAATAAATTGCAGTTTCATTTGATGCTCGATGAGTTTTTCTAATCAGAATTGGTTAATTGG
TTGTAACATTATTCAGATTGGGCCCCGTTCCACTGAGCGTCAGACCCCGTAGAAAAGATCAAAGGATCTT
CTTGAGATCCTTTTTTTCTGCGCGTAATCTGCTGCTTGCAAACAAAAAAACCACCGCTACCAGCGGTGGT
TTGTTTGCCGGATCAAGAGCTACCAACTCTTTTTCCGAAGGTAACTGGCTTCAGCAGAGCGCAGATACCA
AATACTGTTCTTCTAGTGTAGCCGTAGTTAGGCCACCACTTCAAGAACTCTGTAGCACCGCCTACATACC
TCGCTCTGCTAATCCTGTTACCAGTGGCTGCTGCCAGTGGCGATAAGTCGTGTCTTACCGGGTTGGACTC
AAGACGATAGTTACCGGATAAGGCGCAGCGGTCGGGCTGAACGGGGGGTTCGTGCACACAGCCCAGCTTG
GAGCGAACGACCTACACCGAACTGAGATACCTACAGCGTGAGCTATGAGAAAGCGCCACGCTTCCCGAAG
GGAGAAAGGCGGACAGGTATCCGGTAAGCGGCAGGGTCGGAACAGGAGAGCGCACGAGGGAGCTTCCAGG
GGGAAACGCCTGGTATCTTTATAGTCCTGTCGGGTTTCGCCACCTCTGACTTGAGCGTCGATTTTTGTGA
TGCTCGTCAGGGGGGCGGAGCCTATGGAAAAACGCCAGCAACGCGGCCTTTTTACGGTTCCTGGCCTTTT
GCTGGCCTTTTGCTCACATGTT
Features (pLannotate 1.2.2; 17 found; start..end, strand, type, name):
      1..46      +  rep_origin     RSF ori (fragment): Plasmids containing the RSF 1030 origin of replication can be propagated in E. coli cells that contain additional plasmids with compatible origins.
    106..149     -  terminator     rrnB T1 terminator: Escherichia coli rrnB; transcription terminator T1 from the E. coli rrnB gene
    281..308     +  terminator     rrnB T2 terminator: transcription terminator T2 from the E. coli rrnB gene
    358..457     +  protein_bind   attL1: mutant version of attL; recombination site for the Gateway® LR reaction LR Clonase™
    490..523     +  protein_bind   loxP: Cre-mediated recombination occurs in the 8-bp core sequence (GCATACAT). Cre recombinase
    602..813     +  promoter       EF-1α core promoter: core promoter for human elongation factor EF-1α
    826..1094    +  LTR            5' LTR (truncated): truncated 5' long terminal repeat (LTR) from human T-cell leukemia virus (HTLV) type 1
   1150..2157    +  CDS            tTA: tetracycline-controlled transactivator, comprising a fusion of the tetracycline repressor TetR with the C-terminal activation domain of herpes simplex virus VP16 In the Tet-Off® system, tTA binds to the Tet-responsive element and stimulates transcription only in the absence of tetracycline or doxycycline.
   2194..2766    +  intron         β-globin intron: intron from rabbit β-globin gene
   2770..2892    +  CDS            HBB: HBB_COLGU - Experimental evidence at transcript level: Swiss-Prot protein existence level 2. Involved in oxygen transport from the lung to the various peripheral tissues. From Colobus guereza (Mantled guereza) (Eastern black-and-white colobus monkey).
   2963..3018    +  polyA_signal   β-globin poly(A) signal: rabbit β-globin polyadenylation signal (Gil and Proudfoot, 1987)
   3350..3403    -  CDS            lacI (fragment): lac repressor; lacI; The lac repressor binds to the lac operator to inhibit transcription in E. coli. This inhibition can be relieved by adding lactose or isopropyl-β-D-thiogalactopyranoside (IPTG).
   3586..3841    -  rep_origin     ori (fragment): high-copy-number ColE1/pMB1/pBR322/pUC origin of replication
   3857..3877    -  protein_bind   attB3: mutant version of attB; core recombination site for the Gateway® BP reaction BP Clonase™
   3868..3953    -  protein_bind   attL1 (fragment): mutant version of attL; recombination site for the Gateway® LR reaction LR Clonase™
   4073..4882    +  CDS            KanR: aminoglycoside phosphotransferase; aph(3')-Ia; confers resistance to kanamycin in bacteria or G418 (Geneticin®) in eukaryotes
   4972..5560    +  rep_origin     ori: high-copy-number ColE1/pMB1/pBR322/pUC origin of replication
