[The description below was written by a language model from this plasmid's Addgene catalogue record and pLannotate feature annotations shown in this document.]
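Description:
pEnt L1L3 EF1a-tTA-3 is a Gateway entry vector built on the Invitrogen pEntr2B backbone and intended as one module in multi-fragment LR recombination. It is propagated in E. coli under kanamycin selection (KanR, aph(3')-Ia) using a high-copy ColE1/pUC-type origin, and the rrnB T1 and T2 terminators upstream of the cassette shield it from read-through transcription. According to the depositor, the original attL2 site was removed and replaced by an oligonucleotide carrying a small polylinker and an attL3 site, so the transferable segment is bounded by attL1 and attL3. The automated annotation labels the downstream site as an attB3 core overlapping an "attL1 fragment", which is consistent with an attL3 site. The repository lists the plasmid as an empty backbone with no named insert, although it does carry a complete expression cassette.

Between the att sites, a loxP site is followed by the EF1α promoter taken from pORF9. It is annotated as the human EF-1α core promoter joined to a truncated HTLV-1 5' LTR segment, a composite arrangement. This promoter drives tTA, the TetR–VP16 fusion that activates Tet-responsive promoters only in the absence of tetracycline or doxycycline (Tet-Off). The tTA coding sequence and its 3' processing region, comprising a rabbit β-globin intron, residual globin exon sequence and the β-globin poly(A) signal, were derived from pUHG15-1. Short lacI and ori fragments annotated downstream are probably carry-over from that source plasmid. The depositor notes that this version lacks an insulator sequence. The associated publication describes a single-construct tetracycline-inducible expression system for embryonic stem cells and mice, in which this entry clone would supply the constitutive transactivator.
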