Addgene plasmid #24415: pEnt L1L3 EF1a-tTA-3
Purpose: (Empty Backbone)
Depositing lab: Edward Hsiao. Depositing organization: J. David Gladstone Institutes. Publication: Constitutive Gs activation using a single-construct tetracycline-inducible expression system in embryonic stem cells and mice. Hsiao EC, Nguyen TD, Ng JK, Scott MJ, Chang WC, Zahed H, Conklin BR. Stem Cell Res Ther. 2011 Mar 4. 2(2):11. 10.1186/scrt52 PubMed 21375737.
Backbone
  Vector backbone: pEntr2B
  Backbone manufacturer: Invitrogen
  Backbone size (bp): 2700
  Vector type: Entry vector
Growth in bacteria
  Bacterial resistance: Kanamycin, 50 μg/mL
  Growth temperature: 37°C
  Growth strain: DH5alpha
  Copy number: Unknown
Gene/Insert
  Gene/Insert name: None
  Cloning method: Restriction Enzyme
  Sequencing primers: 5′ EF-1a-F
Terms and licenses: Academic/Nonprofit Terms; Industry Terms: Not Available to Industry
Depositor comments: Contains Gateway L1L3 sites and EF1α promoter driving tTA. Does not contain insulator sequence. Plasmid was constructed as follows: The pEntr2B entry vector (Invitrogen) was digested with PstI and XhoI to remove the attL2 site. Oligonucleotides containing SalI-XhoI-Bsu36I-NdeI-PacI-EcoRI-NotI flanking the attL3 sequence on the 5' side and PstI on the 3' side were ligated in to create an intermediate plasmid carrying attL1 and attL3 sites. A LoxP sequence was introduced at the XhoI site. The tTA and pA sequences were subsequently cloned into the EcoRI/NotI sites by PCR cloning from pUHG15-1 to generate pEntL1L3 tTA-3 (Addgene plasmid number 27105). The EF1α promoter from pORF9 was cloned into the PacI site to generate the final entry vector pEntL1L3 EF1α-tTA-3.
How to cite: pEnt L1L3 EF1a-tTA-3 was a gift from Edward Hsiao (Addgene plasmid # 24415 ; http://n2t.net/addgene:24415 ; RRID:Addgene_24415)
