>Addgene plasmid #24415 | pEnt L1L3 EF1a-tTA-3 | addgene partial sequence | sequence record 30173 | 24415 with pENTR-F
AATAATGATTTTATTTTGACTGATAGTGACCTGTTCGTTGCAACAAATTGATAAGCAATGCTTTTTTATA
ATGCCAACTTTGTACAAAAAAGCAGGCTGGCGCCGGAACCAATTCAGTCGACGTTTAAACATAACTTCGT
ATAGCATACATTATACGAAGTTATCTCGAGCCTCAGGAAACAGGGTACCCGGGGATCCACATATGTTAAT
TAAGATCTGCGATCGCTCCGGTGCCCGTCAGTGGGCAGAGCGCACATCGCCCACAGTCCCCGAGAAGTTG
GGGGGAGGGGTCGGCAATTGAACCGGTGCCTAGAGAAGGTGGCGCGGGGTAAACTGGGAAAGTGATGTCG
TGTACTGGCTCCGCCTTTTTCCCGAGGGTGGGGGAGAACCGTATATAAGTGCAGTAGTCGCCGTGAACGT
TCTTTTTCGCAACGGGTTTGCCGCCAGAACACAGCTGAAGCTTCGAGGGGCTCGCATCTCTCCTTCACGC
GCCCGCCGCCCTACCTGA
